Addgene plasmid #98805: MSP971
Purpose: Expression Vector
Depositing lab: David Liu. Depositing organization: Harvard University. Publication: Phage-assisted continuous evolution of proteases with altered substrate specificity. Packer MS, Rees HA, Liu DR. Nat Commun. 2017 Oct 16;8(1):956. doi: 10.1038/s41467-017-01055-9. PubMed 29038472.
Backbone
  Vector backbone: pBR322
  Backbone manufacturer: ATCC
  Vector type: Bacterial Expression
Growth in bacteria
  Bacterial resistance: Kanamycin, 50 μg/mL
  Growth temperature: 37°C
  Growth strain: DH5alpha
  Copy number: High Copy
Gene/Insert
  Gene/Insert name: pET28 MBP-ENLYFQS-TEV E107D, D127A, S135F, R203Q, K215E
  Species: Synthetic
  Mutation: E107D, D127A, S135F, R203Q, K215E
  Cloning method: Unknown
Terms and licenses: Academic/Nonprofit Terms; Industry Terms: Not Available to Industry
How to cite: MSP971 was a gift from David Liu (Addgene plasmid # 98805 ; http://n2t.net/addgene:98805 ; RRID:Addgene_98805)
