[The description below was written by a language model from this plasmid's Addgene catalogue record and pLannotate feature annotations shown in this document.]
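Description:
MSP971 is a 7.1 kb bacterial expression plasmid of the pET28 type (the catalogue lists the backbone lineage as pBR322) that produces an evolved variant of tobacco etch virus (TEV) protease in E. coli. It replicates from a ColE1/pMB1-family origin. The rop gene and the bom mobility region are retained, which is typical of pET vectors and usually means moderate copy number, although the catalogue entry records it as high copy. Selection is by kanamycin through the aph(3')-Ia gene. An f1 origin is also present, along with short tetracycline-resistance fragments that are non-functional pBR322 remnants.

The expression cassette is driven by a T7 promoter with an adjacent lac operator and the T7 gene 10 ribosome binding site, and it ends at a T7 terminator. A plasmid-borne lacI gene supplies repressor, so expression depends on a host providing T7 RNA polymerase and is inducible with IPTG. The open reading frame encodes cytosolic maltose binding protein (lacking its signal sequence) fused through an ENLYFQS TEV recognition site to TEV protease carrying the substitutions E107D, D127A, S135F, R203Q and K215E, followed by a C-terminal polyhistidine tag. MBP commonly improves solubility, and the intervening cleavage site would allow an active protease to release itself from the fusion partner, leaving a His-tagged enzyme suitable for affinity purification. The small downstream hit annotated as a SET1 fragment is partial and its role is unclear.

The associated study used phage-assisted continuous evolution to alter protease substrate specificity, so this construct is most plausibly intended for producing one evolved or intermediate mutant for biochemical characterisation. The record itself states only "expression vector".
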