Features (pLannotate 1.2.2; 21 found; start..end, strand, type, name):
     26..73      -  terminator     T7 terminator: transcription terminator for bacteriophage T7 RNA polymerase
     81..130     -  CDS            SET1 (fragment): solubility-enhancement tag derived from T7 phage gene 10B
    140..157     -  CDS            9xHis (fragment): 9xHis affinity tag
    161..868     -  CDS            TEV protease: tobacco etch virus protease (Kapust et al., 2001)
    867..886     -  CDS            capTEV™ (fragment): composite tag for in vivo biotinylation, TEV protease cleavage, and 6xHis tagging
    926..2026    -  CDS            MBP: maltose binding protein from E. coli; malE (mutated); This version of the gene does not encode a signal sequence, so MBP will remain in the cytosol.
   2032..2054    -  RBS            RBS: efficient ribosome binding site from bacteriophage T7 gene 10 (Olins and Rangwala, 1989)
   2069..2093    -  protein_bind   lac operator: The lac repressor binds to the lac operator to inhibit transcription in E. coli. This inhibition can be relieved by adding lactose or isopropyl-β-D-thiogalactopyranoside (IPTG). lac repressor encoded by lacI
   2094..2112    -  promoter       T7 promoter: promoter for bacteriophage T7 RNA polymerase
   2134..2413    +  CDS            TcR (fragment): tetracycline efflux protein; tet; confers resistance to tetracycline
   2421..2498    +  promoter       lacI promoter: lacI
   2499..3581    +  CDS            lacI: lac repressor; lacI; The lac repressor binds to the lac operator to inhibit transcription in E. coli. This inhibition can be relieved by adding lactose or isopropyl-β-D-thiogalactopyranoside (IPTG).
   3594..3615    +  protein_bind   CAP binding site: CAP binding activates transcription in the presence of cAMP. E. coli catabolite activator protein
   3630..3921    +  CDS            TcR (fragment): tetracycline efflux protein; tet; confers resistance to tetracycline
   3993..4373    -  CDS            YPB1_ECOLX: Protein predicted: Swiss-Prot protein existence level 4. From Escherichia coli.
   4390..4581    +  CDS            rop: Rop protein, which maintains plasmids at low copy number; rop
   4683..4822    +  misc_feature   bom: basis of mobility region from pBR322
   5008..5596    -  rep_origin     ori: high-copy-number ColE1/pMB1/pBR322/pUC origin of replication
   5718..6533    +  CDS            KanR: aminoglycoside phosphotransferase; aph(3')-Ia; confers resistance to kanamycin in bacteria or G418 (Geneticin®) in eukaryotes
   6542..6599    -  promoter       AmpR promoter (fragment): bla
   6652..7080    -  rep_origin     f1 ori (sequence partly withheld): f1 bacteriophage origin of replication; arrow indicates direction of (+) strand synthesis
>Addgene plasmid #98805 | MSP971 | addgene full sequence | sequence record 182916 | Addgene NGS Result
ATCCGGATATAGTTCCTCCTTTCAGCAAAAAACCCCTCAAGACCCGTTTAGAGGCCCCAAGGGGTTATGC
TAGTTATTGCTCAGCGGTGGCAGCAGCCAACTCAGCTTCCTTTCGGGCTTTGTTAGCAGCCGGATCTCAG
TGGTGGTGGTGGTGGTGTTAATTCATGAGTTGAGTCGCTTCCTTAACTGGCTGAAAAGGCTCTTCAGGTT
TCACCATGAAAACTTCATGGCCCCCCCACAATACTGAGTCAGCATTTAATTGCCAACCACTAACCCACTG
CTGCGCCTCCTGATTTGTCAACAATTCCATGAAGTTTTTCGGCACGCTTGTGAAATAATTGTTTGTGTTG
GTGAAATTCGATGCTGAGTGTATACCAACAATGAACCCATCTCTAGTTGATACTAATGGACTGCCACACT
GCCCATCCTTGGTTTGAATCCAATGCTTCCAGAATATGCCATCAAATGAAGGGAATGTGCAACTAGTGGC
TGACACCATGCTAGACATGCTCTTAGTTTGGAAGTTGGTTGTCACAAGACATATGCGATCTTCCCTTTGT
GGCTCTCTAAATTTCAGCTTTTGAGGAAATGGTGGGAAATCCTTAGGCATGCGAATAATTATCATGTCCC
TCCCATCAATGAGGTGTTGTTGCAAAGTCGTGGTGTTCTTGACCTTGAATACACCATGTAGTGATTGGAC
CAACAGTGTTCCATTATTTCTTCTAAACAAGTGCTTGTTTGTAATGATGAAGGGACCAAATCCAATACCA
TACAACGATGTTGTGTGCCCATCAGATTCATTCGTCAAATGACAAATGGTGCTCGATATCGGGTTGTAAT
CACGCGGCCCCTTAAACAAGCTTTCTCCATGATGATGATGATGATGATGACTTTGAAAATAAAGATTTTC
TCCCGAGCTCGAATTAGTCTGCGCGTCTTTCAGGGCTTCATCGACAGTCTGACGACCGCTGGCGGCGTTG
ATCACCGCAGTACGCACGGCATACCAGAAAGCGGACATCTGCGGGATGTTCGGCATGATTTCACCTTTCT
GGGCGTTTTCCATGGTGGCGGCAATACGTGGATCTTTCGCCAACTCTTCCTCGTAAGACTTCAGCGCTAC
GGCACCCAGCGGTTTGTCTTTATTAACCGCTTCCAGACCTTCATCAGTCAGCAGATAGTTTTCGAGGAAC
TCTTTTGCCAGCTCTTTGTTCGGACTGGCGGCGTTAATACCTGCGCTCAGCACGCCAACGAACGGTTTGG
ATGGTTGACCCTTGAAGGTCGGCAGTACCGTTACACCATAATTCACTTTGCTGGTGTCGATGTTGGACCA
TGCCCACGGGCCGTTGATGGTCATCGCTGTTTCGCCTTTATTAAAGGCAGCTTCTGCGATGGAGTAATCG
GTGTCTGCATTCATGTGTTTGTTTTTAATCAGGTCAACCAGGAAGGTCAGACCCGCTTTCGCGCCAGCGT
TATCCACGCCCACGTCTTTAATGTCGTACTTGCCGTTTTCATACTTGAACGCATAACCCCCGTCAGCAGC
AATCAGCGGCCAGGTGAAGTACGGTTCTTGCAGGTTGAACATCAGCGCGCTCTTACCTTTCGCTTTCAGT
TCTTTATCCAGCGCCGGGATCTCTTCCCAGGTTTTTGGCGGGTTCGGCAGCAGATCTTTGTTATAAATCA
GCGATAACGCTTCAACAGCGATCGGGTAAGCAATCAGCTTGCCGTTGTAACGTACGGCATCCCAGGTAAA
CGGATACAGCTTGTCCTGGAACGCTTTGTCCGGGGTGATTTCAGCCAACAGGCCAGATTGAGCGTAGCCA
CCAAAGCGGTCGTGTGCCCAGAAGATAATGTCAGGGCCATCGCCAGTTGCCGCAACCTGTGGGAATTTCT
CTTCCAGTTTATCCGGATGCTCAACGGTGACTTTAATTCCGGTATCTTTCTCGAATTTCTTACCGACTTC
AGCGAGACCGTTATAGCCTTTATCGCCGTTAATCCAGATTACCAGTTTACCTTCTTCGATTTTCATGTAT
ATCTCCTTCTTAAAGTTAAACAAAATTATTTCTAGAGGGGAATTGTTATCCGCTCACAATTCCCCTATAG
TGAGTCGTATTAATTTCGCGGGATCGAGATCTCGATCCTCTACGCCGGACGCATCGTGGCCGGCATCACC
GGCGCCACAGGTGCGGTTGCTGGCGCCTATATCGCCGACATCACCGATGGGGAAGATCGGGCTCGCCACT
TCGGGCTCATGAGCGCTTGTTTCGGCGTGGGTATGGTGGCAGGCCCCGTGGCCGGGGGACTGTTGGGCGC
CATCTCCTTGCATGCACCATTCCTTGCGGCGGCGGTGCTCAACGGCCTCAACCTACTACTGGGCTGCTTC
CTAATGCAGGAGTCGCATAAGGGAGAGCGTCGAGATCCCGGACACCATCGAATGGCGCAAAACCTTTCGC
GGTATGGCATGATAGCGCCCGGAAGAGAGTCAATTCAGGGTGGTGAATGTGAAACCAGTAACGTTATACG
ATGTCGCAGAGTATGCCGGTGTCTCTTATCAGACCGTTTCCCGCGTGGTGAACCAGGCCAGCCACGTTTC
TGCGAAAACGCGGGAAAAAGTGGAAGCGGCGATGGCGGAGCTGAATTACATTCCCAACCGCGTGGCACAA
CAACTGGCGGGCAAACAGTCGTTGCTGATTGGCGTTGCCACCTCCAGTCTGGCCCTGCACGCGCCGTCGC
AAATTGTCGCGGCGATTAAATCTCGCGCCGATCAACTGGGTGCCAGCGTGGTGGTGTCGATGGTAGAACG
AAGCGGCGTCGAAGCCTGTAAAGCGGCGGTGCACAATCTTCTCGCGCAACGCGTCAGTGGGCTGATCATT
AACTATCCGCTGGATGACCAGGATGCCATTGCTGTGGAAGCTGCCTGCACTAATGTTCCGGCGTTATTTC
TTGATGTCTCTGACCAGACACCCATCAACAGTATTATTTTCTCCCATGAAGACGGTACGCGACTGGGCGT
GGAGCATCTGGTCGCATTGGGTCACCAGCAAATCGCGCTGTTAGCGGGCCCATTAAGTTCTGTCTCGGCG
CGTCTGCGTCTGGCTGGCTGGCATAAATATCTCACTCGCAATCAAATTCAGCCGATAGCGGAACGGGAAG
GCGACTGGAGTGCCATGTCCGGTTTTCAACAAACCATGCAAATGCTGAATGAGGGCATCGTTCCCACTGC
GATGCTGGTTGCCAACGATCAGATGGCGCTGGGCGCAATGCGCGCCATTACCGAGTCCGGGCTGCGCGTT
GGTGCGGATATCTCGGTAGTGGGATACGACGATACCGAAGACAGCTCATGTTATATCCCGCCGTTAACCA
CCATCAAACAGGATTTTCGCCTGCTGGGGCAAACCAGCGTGGACCGCTTGCTGCAACTCTCTCAGGGCCA
GGCGGTGAAGGGCAATCAGCTGTTGCCCGTCTCACTGGTGAAAAGAAAAACCACCCTGGCGCCCAATACG
CAAACCGCCTCTCCCCGCGCGTTGGCCGATTCATTAATGCAGCTGGCACGACAGGTTTCCCGACTGGAAA
GCGGGCAGTGAGCGCAACGCAATTAATGTAAGTTAGCTCACTCATTAGGCACCGGGATCTCGACCGATGC
CCTTGAGAGCCTTCAACCCAGTCAGCTCCTTCCGGTGGGCGCGGGGCATGACTATCGTCGCCGCACTTAT
GACTGTCTTCTTTATCATGCAACTCGTAGGACAGGTGCCGGCAGCGCTCTGGGTCATTTTCGGCGAGGAC
CGCTTTCGCTGGAGCGCGACGATGATCGGCCTGTCGCTTGCGGTATTCGGAATCTTGCACGCCCTCGCTC
AAGCCTTCGTCACTGGTCCCGCCACCAAACGTTTCGGCGAGAAGCAGGCCATTATCGCCGGCATGGCGGC
CCCACGGGTGCGCATGATCGTGCTCCTGTCGTTGAGGACCCGGCTAGGCTGGCGGGGTTGCCTTACTGGT
TAGCAGAATGAATCACCGATACGCGAGCGAACGTGAAGCGACTGCTGCTGCAAAACGTCTGCGACCTGAG
CAACAACATGAATGGTCTTCGGTTTCCGTGTTTCGTAAAGTCTGGAAACGCGGAAGTCAGCGCCCTGCAC
CATTATGTTCCGGATCTGCATCGCAGGATGCTGCTGGCTACCCTGTGGAACACCTACATCTGTATTAACG
AAGCGCTGGCATTGACCCTGAGTGATTTTTCTCTGGTCCCGCCGCATCCATACCGCCAGTTGTTTACCCT
CACAACGTTCCAGTAACCGGGCATGTTCATCATCAGTAACCCGTATCGTGAGCATCCTCTCTCGTTTCAT
CGGTATCATTACCCCCATGAACAGAAATCCCCCTTACACGGAGGCATCAGTGACCAAACAGGAAAAAACC
GCCCTTAACATGGCCCGCTTTATCAGAAGCCAGACATTAACGCTTCTGGAGAAACTCAACGAGCTGGACG
CGGATGAACAGGCAGACATCTGTGAATCGCTTCACGACCACGCTGATGAGCTTTACCGCAGCTGCCTCGC
GCGTTTCGGTGATGACGGTGAAAACCTCTGACACATGCAGCTCCCGGAGACGGTCACAGCTTGTCTGTAA
GCGGATGCCGGGAGCAGACAAGCCCGTCAGGGCGCGTCAGCGGGTGTTGGCGGGTGTCGGGGCGCAGCCA
TGACCCAGTCACGTAGCGATAGCGGAGTGTATACTGGCTTAACTATGCGGCATCAGAGCAGATTGTACTG
AGAGTGCACCATTGCGGTGTGAAATACCGCACAGATGCGTAAGGAGAAAATACCGCATCAGGCGCTCTTC
CGCTTCCTCGCTCACTGACTCGCTGCGCTCGGTCGTTCGGCTGCGGCGAGCGGTATCAGCTCACTCAAAG
GCGGTAATACGGTTATCCACAGAATCAGGGGATAACGCAGGAAAGAACATGTGAGCAAAAGGCCAGCAAA
AGGCCAGGAACCGTAAAAAGGCCGCGTTGCTGGCGTTTTTCCATAGGCTCCGCCCCCCTGACGAGCATCA
CAAAAATCGACGCTCAAGTCAGAGGTGGCGAAACCCGACAGGACTATAAAGATACCAGGCGTTTCCCCCT
GGAAGCTCCCTCGTGCGCTCTCCTGTTCCGACCCTGCCGCTTACCGGATACCTGTCCGCCTTTCTCCCTT
CGGGAAGCGTGGCGCTTTCTCATAGCTCACGCTGTAGGTATCTCAGTTCGGTGTAGGTCGTTCGCTCCAA
GCTGGGCTGTGTGCACGAACCCCCCGTTCAGCCCGACCGCTGCGCCTTATCCGGTAACTATCGTCTTGAG
TCCAACCCGGTAAGACACGACTTATCGCCACTGGCAGCAGCCACTGGTAACAGGATTAGCAGAGCGAGGT
ATGTAGGCGGTGCTACAGAGTTCTTGAAGTGGTGGCCTAACTACGGCTACACTAGAAGGACAGTATTTGG
TATCTGCGCTCTGCTGAAGCCAGTTACCTTCGGAAAAAGAGTTGGTAGCTCTTGATCCGGCAAACAAACC
ACCGCTGGTAGCGGTGGTTTTTTTGTTTGCAAGCAGCAGATTACGCGCAGAAAAAAAGGATCTCAAGAAG
ATCCTTTGATCTTTTCTACGGGGTCTGACGCTCAGTGGAACGAAAACTCACGTTAAGGGATTTTGGTCAT
GAACAATAAAACTGTCTGCTTACATAAACAGTAATACAAGGGGTGTTATGAGCCATATTCAACGGGAAAC
GTCTTGCTCTAGGCCGCGATTAAATTCCAACATGGATGCTGATTTATATGGGTATAAATGGGCTCGCGAT
AATGTCGGGCAATCAGGTGCGACAATCTATCGATTGTATGGGAAGCCCGATGCGCCAGAGTTGTTTCTGA
AACATGGCAAAGGTAGCGTTGCCAATGATGTTACAGATGAGATGGTCAGACTAAACTGGCTGACGGAATT
TATGCCTCTTCCGACCATCAAGCATTTTATCCGTACTCCTGATGATGCATGGTTACTCACCACTGCGATC
CCCGGGAAAACAGCATTCCAGGTATTAGAAGAATATCCTGATTCAGGTGAAAATATTGTTGATGCGCTGG
CAGTGTTCCTGCGCCGGTTGCATTCGATTCCTGTTTGTAATTGTCCTTTTAACAGCGATCGCGTATTTCG
TCTCGCTCAGGCGCAATCACGAATGAATAACGGTTTGGTTGATGCGAGTGATTTTGATGACGAGCGTAAT
GGCTGGCCTGTTGAACAAGTCTGGAAAGAAATGCATAAACTTTTGCCATTCTCACCGGATTCAGTCGTCA
CTCATGGTGATTTCTCACTTGATAACCTTATTTTTGACGAGGGGAAATTAATAGGTTGTATTGATGTTGG
ACGAGTCGGAATCGCAGACCGATACCAGGATCTTGCCATCCTATGGAACTGCCTCGGTGAGTTTTCTCCT
TCATTACAGAAACGGCTTTTTCAAAAATATGGTATTGATAATCCTGATATGAATAAATTGCAGTTTCATT
TGATGCTCGATGAGTTTTTCTAAGAATTAATTCATGAGCGGATACATATTTGAATGTATTTAGAAAAATA
AACAAATAGGGGTTCCGCGCACATTTCCCCGAAAAGTGCCACCTAAATTGTAAGCGTTAATATTTTGTTA
AAATTCGCGTTAAATTTTTGTTAAATCAGCTCATTTTTTAACCAATAGGCCGAAATCGGCAAAATCCCTT
ATAAATCAAAAGAATAGACCGAGATAGGGT
[37 nt withheld, positions 6751-6787]
AAAGAACGTGGACTCCAACGTCAAAGG
[49 nt withheld, positions 6815-6863]
T
[91 nt withheld, positions 6865-6955]
G
[124 nt withheld, positions 6957-7080]
CCCATTCGCCA
